>Addgene plasmid #194055 | AID-mTagBFP2-loxP_myo2_neoR-loxP | addgene full sequence | sequence record 382094 | Addgene NGS Result
TCGCGCGTTTCGGTGATGACGGTGAAAACCTCTGACACATGCAGCTCCCGGAGACGGTCACAGCTTGTCT
GTAAGCGGATGCCGGGAGCAGACAAGCCCGTCAGGGCGCGTCAGCGGGTGTTGGCGGGTGTCGGGGCTGG
CTTAACTATGCGGCATCAGAGCAGATTGTACTGAGAGTGCACCATATGCGGTGTGAAATACCGCACAGAT
GCGTAAGGAGAAAATACCGCATCAGGCGCCATTCGCCATTCAGGCTGCGCAACTGTTGGGAAGGGCGATC
GGTGCGGGCCTCTTCGCTATTACGCCAGCTGGCGAAAGGGGGATGTGCTGCAAGGCGATTAAGTTGGGTA
ACGCCAGGGTTTTCCCAGTCACGACGTTGTAAAACGACGGCCAGTGAATTCCCGCGGGGAGCCGGAGCCG
GAGCCGGAGCCCCTAAAGATCCAGCCAAACCTCCGGCCAAGGCACAAGTTGTGGGATGGCCACCGGTGAG
ATCATACCGGAAGAACGTGATGGTTTCCTGCCAAAAATCAAGCGGTGGCCCGGAGGCGGCGGCGTTCGTG
AAGGTCTCCAAGGGAGAGGAGCTCATCAAGGAGAACATGCACATGAAGCTCTACATGGAGGGAACCGTCG
ACAACCACCACTTCAAGTGCACCTCCGAGGGAGAGGGAAAGCCATACGAGGGAACCCAAACCATGCGTAT
CAAGGTCGTCGAGGGAGGACCACTCCCATTCGCCTTCGACATCCTCGCCACCTCCTTCCTCTACGGATCC
AAGGTAAGTTTAAACATATATATACTAACTAACCCTGATTATTTAAATTTTCAGACCTTCATCAACCACA
CCCAAGGAATCCCAGACTTCTTCAAGCAATCCTTCCCAGAGGGATTCACCTGGGAGCGTGTCACCACCTA
CGAGGACGGAGGAGTCCTCACCGCCACCCAAGACACCTCCCTCCAAGACGGATGCCTCATCTACAACGTC
AAGGTAAGTTTAAACAGTTCGGTACTAACTAACCATACATATTTAAATTTTCAGATCCGTGGAGTCAACT
TCACCTCCAACGGACCAGTCATGCAAAAGAAGACCCTCGGATGGGAGGCCTTCACCGAGACCCTCTACCC
AGCCGATGGAGGACTCGAGGGACGTAACGACATGGCCCTCAAGCTCGTCGGAGGATCCCACCTCATCGCC
AACGCCAAGGTAAGTTTAAACATGATTTTACTAACTAACTAATCTGATTTAAATTTTCAGACCACCTACC
GTTCCAAGAAGCCAGCCAAGAACCTCAAGATGCCAGGAGTCTACTACGTCGACTACCGTCTCGAGCGTAT
CAAGGAGGCCAACAACGAGACCTACGTCGAGCAACACGAGGTCGCCGTCGCCCGTTACTGCGACCTCCCA
TCCAAGCTCGGACACAAGCTCAACTAACGCATCAGGCGGCCTATAACTTCGTATAGCATACATTATACGA
AGTTATTACGTAGAGCTCGGTACCTCGTACGTAATACGACTCACTAGTCATTTTATATCTGAGTAGTACC
TTTGCTTTAAATGTCCATAAAACTAATTTTATAATCAATAAAACAACGTTTGTAAATCAACTGAGTTTAC
AAGTAGAGACATTGAGGGATACTTTCACTATGCTAAAGTGATAATCGACCAAATAATAACTTCACTTTGG
TATTTATTCCTGTCTTATAAATGTTATGTATGAATTAAATTCATATGCATATGGCTCACTCTGACAATTT
TTAATAATCTTCCAGATCAATATTGACTACCGATGCGGGTGGTCTTTTGCTTTGAATTCTGCTGAACTTT
ACACCCCGAACAGCAATGTGTGCTTCAGCCTAAAAAAAAGTAAGTGTGTTAATCAGTGCCCCCGATTCTT
CATTTTTTGCCCCTCTCTCCCGTTTCGTCGGCAAAAGAAGAGAAAATAAAGATAAGTCTCAAGATAGGTT
GGTAATCGCTAAAGTGGTTGTGTGGATAAGAGTAGCAAAATGGCAGGAAGAGCACTTTGCGCGCACACAC
TGTACTCATTGTTCTGGATAAAATTCTCTCGTTGTTTGCCGTCGGATGTCTGCCTCTCTGCATTGAGCCG
GCTTCTTCACTATCTTTAGTTAACCTAAAATGCCGTTTCTTTTCTCGTATCCCCACTATCCCGTTGAGGT
TCTCTGCTCTCTTCGCTCCCTACCGCCAGCGAGCAACTATCCGTGGGGGCGCCTTGCTCGGAAGATGGGG
GGGAAGAAAGAAGATTTTTGCTATTTGCACTTGAGAAAGAGACTTTTCCTGCGTCGATGGTCAGAGAACA
GTGTGCAGACACTTTTCAGCTACCTAGAATTACAATTGGATATCCCCGCCTCCCAATCCACCCACCCAGG
GAAAAAGAAGGGCTCGCCGAAAATCAAAGTTATCTCCAGGCTCGCGCATCCCACCGAGCGGTTGACTTCT
CTCCACCACTTTTCATTTTAACCCTCGATCGTCAGACACAGAAATGACAAGTTTGTACAAAAAAGCAGGC
TTAATGAGTAAAGGAGAAGAACTTTTCACTGGAGTTGTCCCAATTCTTGTTGAATTAGATGGTGATGTTA
ATGGGCACAAATTTTCTGTCAGTGGAGAGGGTGAAGGTGATGCAACATACGGAAAACTTACCCTTAAATT
TATTTGCACTACTGGAAAACTACCTGTTCCATGGGTAAGTTTAAACATATATATACTAACTAACCCTGAT
TATTTAAATTTTCAGCCAACACTTGTCACTACTTTCTGTTATGGTGTTCAATGCTTCTCGAGATACCCAG
ATCATATGAAACGGCATGACTTTTTCAAGAGTGCCATGCCCGAAGGTTATGTACAGGAAAGAACTATATT
TTTCAAAGATGACGGGAACTACAAGACACGTAAGTTTAAACAGTTCGGTACTAACTAACCATACATATTT
AAATTTTCAGGTGCTGAAGTCAAGTTTGAAGGTGATACCCTTGTTAATAGAATCGAGTTAAAAGGTATTG
ATTTTAAAGAAGATGGAAACATTCTTGGACACAAATTGGAATACAACTATAACTCACACAATGTATACAT
CATGGCAGACAAACAAAAGAATGGAATCAAAGTTGTAAGTTTAAACATGATTTTACTAACTAACTAATCT
GATTTAAATTTTCAGAACTTCAAAATTAGACACAACATTGAAGATGGAAGCGTTCAACTAGCAGACCATT
ATCAACAAAATACTCCAATTGGCGATGGCCCTGTCCTTTTACCAGACAACCATTACCTGTCCACACAATC
TGCCCTTTCGAAAGATCCCAACGAAAAGAGAGACCACATGGTCCTTCTTGAGTTTGTAACAGCTGCTGGG
ATTACACATGGCATGGATGAACTATACAAATAGCATTCGTAGAATTCCAACTGAGCGCCGGTCGCTACCA
TTACCAACTTGTCTGGTGTCAAAAATAATAGGGGCCGCTGTCATCAGAGTAAGTTTAAACTGAGTTCTAC
TAACTAACGAGTAATATTTAAATTTTCAGCATCTCGCGCCCGTGCCTCTGACTTCTAAGTCCAATTACTC
TTCAACATCCCTACATGCTCTTTCTCCCTGTGCTCCCACCCCCTATTTTTGTTATTATCAAAAAACTTCT
CTTAATTTCTTTGTTTTTTAGCTTCTTTTAAGTCACCTCTAACAATGAAATTGTGTAGATTCAAAAATAG
AATTAATTCGTAATAAAAAGTCGAAAAAAATTGTGCTCCCTCCCCCCATTAATAATAATTCTATCCCAAA
ATCTACACAATGTTCTGTGTACACTTCTTATGTTTTTTACTTCTGATAAATTTTTTTGAAACATCATAGA
AAAAACCGCACACAAAATACCTTATCATATGTTACGTTTCAGTTTATGACCGCAATTTTTATTTCTTCGC
ACGTCTGGGCCTCTCATGACGTCAAATCATGCTCATCGTGAAAAAGTTTTGGAGTATTTTTGGAATTTTT
CAATCAAGTGAAAGTTTATGAAATTAATTTTCCCGCTTTTGCTTTTTGGGGTTTCCCCTATTGTTTGTCA
AGATTTCGAGGACGGCGTTTTTCTTGCTAAAATCACAAGTATTGATGAGCACGATGCAAGAAAGATCGGA
AGAAGGTTTGGGTTTGAGGCTCAGTGGAAGGTGAGTAGAAGTTGATAATTTGAAAGTGGAGTAGTGTCTA
TGGGGTTTTTGCCTTAAATGACAGAATACATTCCCAATATACCAAACATAACTGTTTAGATCTTCGAATG
CATCGCGCGCACCGTACGTCTCGAGGAATTCCTGCAGGATATCTGGATCCACGAAGCTTCCCATGGTGAC
GTCACCGGTTCTAGATACCTAGGTGAGCTCTGGTACCCTCTAGTCAAGGCCTTAAGTGAGTCGTATTACG
GACTGGCCGTCGTTTTACAGGCCGGATGGGCCATGGCACCTTAACATTTCTAAATTTTAGTTTAATAAAA
AAATTTTAAAATAATACGAGTTTTGAGACTAACTTTCAATAAAAACCAAAAAATTGCTTCAAAAAAGAGC
TCGCGCCGATTTACGATAAACACAGCGCGCTACGACACTCCGAAAACCGCGCCGCACCATTACATTCTCC
GCCCCACCGCACGGTTTGCGGAAGGCGATGAAATTGCTGGGCCTAAAATTTTAACCCTTTTTTTCCCGTT
TTTCAACTGTTTTCCCGATTTTTTCGATATTTTTTTCAGGTTTTTAGTTAGAAAAGTATATAAAAATTGC
ATTATTTGTAGTTTTCGCTCGTAATTTGTGATAGAAAACGGCCAATTTGCCTAGATTTGTGATTCTACCA
AGTGGAATTTTTGGGAAAATATCAATATTCCACGATTTTTATTCAAATCATAACGTTTCGAAATTATCAG
CTTAAATAAAACTAAAATAAATAATAAAATACTAAAAACCCTGAATTTCTCGGTTCTCGGTTCAGCTTGA
GTTCGTTCTATACACGTTATCGATTTTTGTCATTTCGTTTAATCATGGGTTTTGATTCATTTTAAATATG
AAATTTGATTTATTCCTCGTTTCGAAGTTGGTTTGTCTTGTCCGGCCGGTAAACAAATGTTATTAAAAAA
AATAATAAATTTCGAAATTTTTCGTAATGTTCCGCAATCGTGTTTTTCCGTTTATCTCGTCTTCCCTTCC
TTCAAATATACTATTTATTTTCTCAATTCACATATTTTCAGCCAGCCCTGCTCAACAAGTGGAATAAAAA
TGATTGAACAAGATGGATTGCACGCAGGTTCTCCGGCCGCTTGGGTGGAGAGGCTATTCGGCTATGACTG
GGCACAACAGACAATCGGCTGCTCTGATGCCGCCGTGTTCCGGCTGTCAGCGCAGGGGCGCCCGGTTCTT
TTTGTCAAGACCGACCTGTCCGGTGCCCTGAATGAACTGCAGGACGAGGCAGCGCGGCTATCGTGGCTGG
CCACGACGGGCGTTCCTTGCGCAGCTGTGCTCGACGTTGTCACTGAAGCGGGAAGGGACTGGCTGCTATT
GGGCGAAGTGCCGGGGCAGGATCTCCTGTCATCTCACCTTGCTCCTGCCGAGAAAGTATCCATCATGGCT
GATGCAATGCGGCGGCTGCATACGCTTGATCCGGCTACCTGCCCATTCGACCACCAAGCGAAACATCGCA
TCGAGCGAGCACGTACTCGGATGGAAGCCGGTCTTGTCGATCAGGATGATCTGGACGAAGAGCATCAGGG
GCTCGCACCAGCCGAACTGTTCGCCAGGCTCAAGGCGCGCATGCCCGACGGCGAGGATCTCGTCGTGACC
CATGGCGATGCCTGCTTGCCGAATATCATGGTGGAAAATGGCCGCTTTTCTGGATTCATCGACTGTGGCC
GGCTGGGTGTGGCGGACCGCTATCAGGACATAGCGTTGGCTACCCGTGATATTGCTGAAGAGCTTGGCGG
CGAATGGGCTGACCGCTTCCTCGTGCTTTACGGTATCGCCGCTCCCGATTCGCAGCGCATCGCCTTCTAT
CGCCTTCTTGACGAGTTCTTCTGAGTCCAATTACTCTTCAACATCCCTACATGCTCTTTCTCCCTGTGCT
CCCACCCCCTATTTTTGTTATTATCAAAAAACTTCTCTTAATTTCTTTGTTTTTTAGCTTCTTTTAAGCC
ACCTCTAACAATGAAATTGTGTAGATTCAAAAATAGAATTAATTCGTAATAAAAAGTCGAAAAAAATTGT
GCTCCCTCCCCCCATTAATAATAATTCTATCCCAAAATCTACACAATGTTCTGTGTACACTTCTTATGTT
TTTTACTTCTGATAAATTTTTTTGAAACATCATAGAAAAAACCGCACACAAAATACCTTATCATATGTTA
CGTTTCAGTTTATGACCGCAATTTTTATTTCTTCGCACGTCTGGGCCTCTCATGACGTCAAATCATGCTC
ATCGTGAAAAAGTTTTGGAGTATTTTTGGAATTTTTCAATCAAGTGAAAGTTTATGAAATTAATTTTCCT
GCTTTTGCTTTTTGGGGTTTCCCCTATTGTTTGTCAAGATTTCGAGGACGGCGTTTTTCTTGCTAAAATC
ACAAGTATTGATGAGCACGATGCAAGAAAGATCGGAAGAAGGTTTGGGTTTGAGGCTCAGTGGAAGGTGA
GTAGAAGTTGATAATTTGAAAGTGGAGTAGTGTCTATGGGGTTTTTGCCTTAAATGACAGAATACATTCC
CAATATACCAAACATAACTGTTTCTCGAGGTCGACAGGCCTGCATGCGTCGACATAACTTCGTATAGCAT
ACATTATACGAAGTTATAGTTGCAGGACCACTGCGGCCGCAAGCTTGGCGTAATCATGGTCATAGCTGTT
TCCTGTGTGAAATTGTTATCCGCTCACAATTCCACACAACATACGAGCCGGAAGCATAAAGTGTAAAGCC
TGGGGTGCCTAATGAGTGAGCTAACTCACATTAATTGCGTTGCGCTCACTGCCCGCTTTCCAGTCGGGAA
ACCTGTCGTGCCAGCTGCATTAATGAATCGGCCAACGCGCGGGGAGAGGCGGTTTGCGTATTGGGCGCTC
TTCCGCTTCCTCGCTCACTGACTCGCTGCGCTCGGTCGTTCGGCTGCGGCGAGCGGTATCAGCTCACTCA
AAGGCGGTAATACGGTTATCCACAGAATCAGGGGATAACGCAGGAAAGAACATGTGAGCAAAAGGCCAGC
AAAAGGCCAGGAACCGTAAAAAGGCCGCGTTGCTGGCGTTTTTCCATAGGCTCCGCCCCCCTGACGAGCA
TCACAAAAATCGACGCTCAAGTCAGAGGTGGCGAAACCCGACAGGACTATAAAGATACCAGGCGTTTCCC
CCTGGAAGCTCCCTCGTGCGCTCTCCTGTTCCGACCCTGCCGCTTACCGGATACCTGTCCGCCTTTCTCC
CTTCGGGAAGCGTGGCGCTTTCTCATAGCTCACGCTGTAGGTATCTCAGTTCGGTGTAGGTCGTTCGCTC
CAAGCTGGGCTGTGTGCACGAACCCCCCGTTCAGCCCGACCGCTGCGCCTTATCCGGTAACTATCGTCTT
GAGTCCAACCCGGTAAGACACGACTTATCGCCACTGGCAGCAGCCACTGGTAACAGGATTAGCAGAGCGA
GGTATGTAGGCGGTGCTACAGAGTTCTTGAAGTGGTGGCCTAACTACGGCTACACTAGAAGAACAGTATT
TGGTATCTGCGCTCTGCTGAAGCCAGTTACCTTCGGAAAAAGAGTTGGTAGCTCTTGATCCGGCAAACAA
ACCACCGCTGGTAGCGGTGGTTTTTTTGTTTGCAAGCAGCAGATTACGCGCAGAAAAAAAGGATCTCAAG
AAGATCCTTTGATCTTTTCTACGGGGTCTGACGCTCAGTGGAACGAAAACTCACGTTAAGGGATTTTGGT
CATGAGATTATCAAAAAGGATCTTCACCTAGATCCTTTTAAATTAAAAATGAAGTTTTAAATCAATCTAA
AGTATATATGAGTAAACTTGGTCTGACAGTTACCAATGCTTAATCAGTGAGGCACCTATCTCAGCGATCT
GTCTATTTCGTTCATCCATAGTTGCCTGACTCCCCGTCGTGTAGATAACTACGATACGGGAGGGCTTACC
ATCTGGCCCCAGTGCTGCAATGATACCGCGAGACCCACGCTCACCGGCTCCAGATTTATCAGCAATAAAC
CAGCCAGCCGGAAGGGCCGAGCGCAGAAGTGGTCCTGCAACTTTATCCGCCTCCATCCAGTCTATTAATT
GTTGCCGGGAAGCTAGAGTAAGTAGTTCGCCAGTTAATAGTTTGCGCAACGTTGTTGCCATTGCTACAGG
CATCGTGGTGTCACGCTCGTCGTTTGGTATGGCTTCATTCAGCTCCGGTTCCCAACGATCAAGGCGAGTT
ACATGATCCCCCATGTTGTGCAAAAAAGCGGTTAGCTCCTTCGGTCCTCCGATCGTTGTCAGAAGTAAGT
TGGCCGCAGTGTTATCACTCATGGTTATGGCAGCACTGCATAATTCTCTTACTGTCATGCCATCCGTAAG
ATGCTTTTCTGTGACTGGTGAGTACTCAACCAAGTCATTCTGAGAATAGTGTATGCGGCGACCGAGTTGC
TCTTGCCCGGCGTCAATACGGGATAATACCGCGCCACATAGCAGAACTTTAAAAGTGCTCATCATTGGAA
AACGTTCTTCGGGGCGAAAACTCTCAAGGATCTTACCGCTGTTGAGATCCAGTTCGATGTAACCCACTCG
TGCACCCAACTGATCTTCAGCATCTTTTACTTTCACCAGCGTTTCTGGGTGAGCAAAAACAGGAAGGCAA
AATGCCGCAAAAAAGGGAATAAGGGCGACACGGAAATGTTGAATACTCATACTCTTCCTTTTTCAATATT
ATTGAAGCATTTATCAGGGTTATTGTCTCATGAGCGGATACATATTTGAATGTATTTAGAAAAATAAACA
AATAGGGGTTCCGCGCACATTTCCCCGAAAAGTGCCACCTGACGTCTAAGAAACCATTATTATCATGACA
TTAACCTATAAAAATAGGCGTATCACGAGGCCCTTTCGTC
Features (pLannotate 1.2.2; 20 found; start..end, strand, type, name):
    137..236     +  misc_feature   bom (fragment): basis of mobility region from pBR322
    242..399     -  CDS            lacZα (fragment): LacZα fragment of β-galactosidase; lacZ fragment
    432..565     +  CDS            mini-AID (fragment): minimal degron from the auxin-responsive IAA17 protein of Arabidopsis thaliana (Kubota et al., 2013) acts as an auxin-inducible degron (AID) in the presence of TIR1
    564..1424    +  CDS            mTagBFP2: mTagBFP2 is a basic (constitutively fluorescent) blue fluorescent protein published in 2011, derived from Entacmaea quadricolor. It is reported to be a very rapidly-maturing monomer with very low acid sensitivity.
   1443..1476    +  protein_bind   loxP: Cre-mediated recombination occurs in the 8-bp core sequence (GCATACAT). Cre recombinase
   2497..2521    +  protein_bind   attB1: mutant version of attB; recombination site for the Gateway® BP reaction BP Clonase™
   2527..3387    +  CDS            sg25: sg25 is a basic (constitutively fluorescent) green fluorescent protein published in 1997, derived from Aequorea victoria.
   4008..4160    +  CDS            aex-5 (fragment): AEX5_CAEEL - Also known as kpc-3 From Caenorhabditis elegans.
   4412..4429    +  CDS            lacZα (fragment): LacZα fragment of β-galactosidase; lacZ fragment
   5250..6041    +  CDS            neo: KKA2_KLEPN - Also known as kan, nptII. Experimental evidence at protein level: Swiss-Prot protein existence level 1. Resistance to kanamycin, neomycin, paromomycin, ribostamycin, butirosin and gentamicin B. From Klebsiella pneumoniae.
   6494..6646    +  CDS            aex-5 (fragment): AEX5_CAEEL - Also known as kpc-3 From Caenorhabditis elegans.
   6774..6807    +  protein_bind   loxP: Cre-mediated recombination occurs in the 8-bp core sequence (GCATACAT). Cre recombinase
   6873..6889    -  protein_bind   lac operator: The lac repressor binds to the lac operator to inhibit transcription in E. coli. This inhibition can be relieved by adding lactose or isopropyl-β-D-thiogalactopyranoside (IPTG). lac repressor encoded by lacI
   6897..6927    -  promoter       lac promoter: promoter for the E. coli lac operon
   6942..6963    -  protein_bind   CAP binding site: CAP binding activates transcription in the presence of cAMP. E. coli catabolite activator protein
   6976..7068    -  CDS            lacI (fragment): lac repressor; lacI; The lac repressor binds to the lac operator to inhibit transcription in E. coli. This inhibition can be relieved by adding lactose or isopropyl-β-D-thiogalactopyranoside (IPTG).
   7251..7839    -  rep_origin     ori: high-copy-number ColE1/pMB1/pBR322/pUC origin of replication
   8010..8870    -  CDS            AmpR: β-lactamase; bla; confers resistance to ampicillin, carbenicillin, and related antibiotics
   8871..8975    -  promoter       AmpR promoter: bla
   9070..35      +  CDS            rop (fragment) (across the origin): Rop protein, which maintains plasmids at low copy number; rop
