[The description below was written by a language model from this plasmid's Addgene catalogue record and pLannotate feature annotations shown in this document.]
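Description:
AID-mTagBFP2-loxP_myo2_neoR-loxP is a 9,070 bp worm-expression plasmid that serves as a dual-selection cassette template for knocking an auxin-inducible degron fused to a blue fluorescent protein into endogenous loci of the C. elegans genome. It is built on the loxP_myo2_neoR backbone and is maintained in E. coli through a high-copy ColE1/pUC-type origin and an ampicillin resistance gene with its own promoter. Remnants of lacZα, the lac promoter/operator and other cloning-vector sequences flank the payload.

The payload begins with the minimal degron of Arabidopsis thaliana IAA17 (residues 71–114, 132 bp), joined at its C-terminus to a codon-optimized mTagBFP2. The record lists no promoter for this fusion, consistent with its role as a tag that is placed in frame with a target gene and expressed under that gene's own regulation. In the presence of TIR1 and auxin, the degron directs degradation of the tagged protein, while mTagBFP2 reports its expression and localization.

Immediately downstream, two loxP sites bracket the selection cassette. It contains a GFP-family coding sequence (annotated as sg25), which the plasmid name and the pMyo2 sequencing primer suggest is driven by a myo-2 promoter as a visible marker, although that promoter is not annotated in the feature table. The cassette also carries a neomycin phosphotransferase gene for G418 selection in worms. Short aex-5-matching fragments follow each marker gene, and the record does not state their function. The two markers together allow identification of integrants, and Cre recombinase can then excise the cassette, leaving the AID-mTagBFP2 tag and a single loxP site. The associated protocol uses such knock-ins for spatially and temporally controlled knockdown of endogenous proteins.
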