Addgene plasmid #194055: AID-mTagBFP2-loxP_myo2_neoR-loxP
Purpose: Dual-selection cassette plasmid for knocking-in AID-mTagBFP2 into the C. elegans genome
Depositing lab: Kota Mizumoto. Depositing organization: University of British Columbia. Publication: Targeting endogenous proteins for spatial and temporal knockdown using auxin-inducible degron in Caenorhabditis elegans. Kurashina M, Mizumoto K. STAR Protoc. 2023 Jan 13;4(1):102028. doi: 10.1016/j.xpro.2022.102028. PubMed 36640369.
Backbone
  Vector backbone: loxP_myo2_neoR
  Backbone manufacturer: John Calarco's lab at University of Toronto
  Vector type: Worm Expression
  Selectable markers: Neomycin (select with G418)
Growth in bacteria
  Bacterial resistance: Ampicillin, 100 μg/mL
  Growth temperature: 37°C
  Growth strain: DH5alpha
  Copy number: High Copy
Gene/Insert
  Gene/Insert name: IAA17 (alt name: minimal degron sequence (71-114aa))
  Species: A. thaliana (mustard weed)
  Insert size (bp): 132
  Entrez Gene: AXR3 (a.k.a. AT1G04250, AUXIN RESISTANT 3, AtIAA17, F19P19.31, F19P19_31, IAA17, indole-3-acetic acid inducible 17)
  Promoter: None
  Tag / fusion protein: codon optimized mTagBFP2 (C terminal on insert)
  Cloning method: Gibson Cloning
  Sequencing primers: 5′ M13 (-41) Forward; 3′ pMyo2 ccctcaatgtctctacttgt
Terms and licenses: Academic/Nonprofit Terms; Industry Terms: Not Available to Industry
How to cite: AID-mTagBFP2-loxP_myo2_neoR-loxP was a gift from Kota Mizumoto (Addgene plasmid # 194055 ; http://n2t.net/addgene:194055 ; RRID:Addgene_194055)
